Addgene plasmid #54431: LI C-D 11GFP
Depositing lab: Martin Parniske. Depositing organization: Ludwig-Maximilians-Universitaet Muenchen (LMU). Publication: A modular plasmid assembly kit for multigene expression, gene silencing and silencing rescue in plants. Binder A, Lambert J, Morbitzer R, Popp C, Ott T, Lahaye T, Parniske M. PLoS One. 2014 Feb 13;9(2):e88218. doi: 10.1371/journal.pone.0088218. eCollection 2014. PubMed 24551083.
Backbone
  Vector backbone: pUC57(Gent)
  Backbone manufacturer: Parniske lab
  Vector type: cloning vector
Growth in bacteria
  Bacterial resistance: Gentamicin, 10 μg/mL
  Growth temperature: 37°C
  Growth strain: DH5alpha
  Copy number: High Copy
Gene/Insert
  Gene/Insert name: superfolder GFP 11 domain
  Species: Synthetic
  Cloning method: Unknown
  Sequencing primers: 5′ M13-F20; 3′ M13Rev
Terms and licenses: Academic/Nonprofit Terms; Industry Terms: Not Available to Industry
Depositor comments: Please note this plasmid contains super-folder GFP and shows noticeable background fluorescence.
How to cite: LI C-D 11GFP was a gift from Martin Parniske (Addgene plasmid # 54431 ; http://n2t.net/addgene:54431 ; RRID:Addgene_54431)
