[The description below was written by a language model from this plasmid's Addgene catalogue record and pLannotate feature annotations shown in this document.]
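Description:
LI C-D 11GFP is a small (about 2.6 kb) level I ("LI") module plasmid from a modular plasmid assembly kit developed for multigene expression, gene silencing and silencing rescue in plants. It is built on pUC57(Gent), a derivative of the pUC57 cloning vector in which selection is by gentamicin. The feature table shows the aacC1 aminoglycoside acetyltransferase gene, spanning the sequence origin and lying downstream of a class 1 integron Pc promoter on the same strand. It also shows a high-copy ColE1/pUC origin for propagation in E. coli. Remnants typical of pUC-type backbones are also annotated: a lacI fragment, the CAP binding site, the lac promoter and operator, a lacZα fragment, and short bom and rop fragments. None of these is likely to be relevant to the module's function.

The insert is a synthetic sequence encoding the 11 domain of superfolder GFP, the short final β-strand used in split-GFP systems, where it restores fluorescence by complementing the larger GFP 1–10 fragment. pLannotate did not annotate this element directly. It presumably lies between the lac operator and the lacZα fragment, where only a short partial FLAG-like match is called, and that match may be coincidental. The "C-D" in the name presumably denotes the position this module occupies in the kit's ordered assembly scheme, though the record does not define it or state the cloning method. The plasmid carries no plant promoter or terminator of its own, so it serves as a building block to be combined with other modules rather than as an expression construct. The depositor notes that the superfolder GFP-based system shows noticeable background fluorescence.
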