Features (pLannotate 1.2.2; 11 found; start..end, strand, type, name):
    344..372     -  promoter       Pc promoter: intI1 (promoter lies within the coding sequence); class 1 integron promoter
    487..1075    +  rep_origin     ori: high-copy-number ColE1/pMB1/pBR322/pUC origin of replication
   1258..1350    +  CDS            lacI (fragment): lac repressor; lacI; The lac repressor binds to the lac operator to inhibit transcription in E. coli. This inhibition can be relieved by adding lactose or isopropyl-β-D-thiogalactopyranoside (IPTG).
   1363..1384    +  protein_bind   CAP binding site: CAP binding activates transcription in the presence of cAMP. E. coli catabolite activator protein
   1399..1429    +  promoter       lac promoter: promoter for the E. coli lac operon
   1437..1453    +  protein_bind   lac operator: The lac repressor binds to the lac operator to inhibit transcription in E. coli. This inhibition can be relieved by adding lactose or isopropyl-β-D-thiogalactopyranoside (IPTG). lac repressor encoded by lacI
   1569..1589    +  CDS            FLAG (fragment): FLAG® epitope tag, followed by an enterokinase cleavage site
   1698..1855    +  CDS            lacZα (fragment): LacZα fragment of β-galactosidase; lacZ fragment
   1861..1960    -  misc_feature   bom (fragment): basis of mobility region from pBR322
   2062..2097    -  CDS            rop (fragment): Rop protein, which maintains plasmids at low copy number; rop
   2214..155     -  CDS            aacC1 (across the origin): AACC1_PSEAI - Experimental evidence at protein level: Swiss-Prot protein existence level 1. Responsible for gentamicin resistance and has a limited substrate range. From Pseudomonas aeruginosa.
>Addgene plasmid #54431 | LI C-D 11GFP | depositor full sequence | sequence record 84651 | Full Sequence
CCGAACTCACGACCGAAAAGATCAAGAGCAGCCCGCATGGATTTGACTTGGTCAGGGCCGAGCCTACATG
TGCGAATGATGCCCATACTTGAGCCACCTAACTTTGTTTTAGGGCGACTGCCCTGCTGCGTAACATCGTT
GCTGCTGCGTAACATCGTTGCTGCTCCATAACATCAAACATCGACCCACGGCGTAACGCGCTTGCTGCTT
GGATGCCCGAGGCATAGACTGTACAAAAAAACAGTCATAACAAGCCATGAAAACCGCCACTGCGCCGTTA
CCACCGCTGCGTTCGGTCAAGGTTCTGGACCAGTTGCGTGAGCGCATACGCTACTTGCATTACAGTTTAC
GAACCGAACAGGCTTATGTCAACTGGGTTCGTGCCTTCATCCGTTTCCACGGTGTGCGCCTCATGACCAA
AATCCCTTAACGTGAGTTTTCGTTCCACTGAGCGTCAGACCCCGTAGAAAAGATCAAAGGATCTTCTTGA
GATCCTTTTTTTCTGCGCGTAATCTGCTGCTTGCAAACAAAAAAACCACCGCTACCAGCGGTGGTTTGTT
TGCCGGATCAAGAGCTACCAACTCTTTTTCCGAAGGTAACTGGCTTCAGCAGAGCGCAGATACCAAATAC
TGTTCTTCTAGTGTAGCCGTAGTTAGGCCACCACTTCAAGAACTCTGTAGCACCGCCTACATACCTCGCT
CTGCTAATCCTGTTACCAGTGGCTGCTGCCAGTGGCGATAAGTCGTGTCTTACCGGGTTGGACTCAAGAC
GATAGTTACCGGATAAGGCGCAGCGGTCGGGCTGAACGGGGGGTTCGTGCACACAGCCCAGCTTGGAGCG
AACGACCTACACCGAACTGAGATACCTACAGCGTGAGCTATGAGAAAGCGCCACGCTTCCCGAAGGGAGA
AAGGCGGACAGGTATCCGGTAAGCGGCAGGGTCGGAACAGGAGAGCGCACGAGGGAGCTTCCAGGGGGAA
ACGCCTGGTATCTTTATAGTCCTGTCGGGTTTCGCCACCTCTGACTTGAGCGTCGATTTTTGTGATGCTC
GTCAGGGGGGCGGAGCCTATGGAAAAACGCCAGCAACGCGGCCTTTTTACGGTTCCTGGCCTTTTGCTGG
CCTTTTGCTCACATGTTCTTTCCTGCGTTATCCCCTGATTCTGTGGATAACCGTATTACCGCCTTTGAGT
GAGCTGATACCGCTCGCCGCAGCCGAACGACCGAGCGCAGCGAGTCAGTGAGCGAGGAAGCGGAAGAGCG
CCCAATACGCAAACCGCCTCTCCCCGCGCGTTGGCCGATTCATTAATGCAGCTGGCACGACAGGTTTCCC
GACTGGAAAGCGGGCAGTGAGCGCAACGCAATTAATGTGAGTTAGCTCACTCATTAGGCACCCCAGGCTT
TACACTTTATGCTTCCGGCTCGTATGTTGTGTGGAATTGTGAGCGGATAACAATTTCACACAGGAAACAG
CTATGACCATGATTACGCCAAGCTTGCATGCAGGCCTCTGCAGTCGACGGGCCCGGGATCCGATATCTAG
ATGCATTCGATGGTCTCACACCATGGACTACAAGGACGACGATGACAAGGGCGACGGCGGCAGCGGCGGC
GGCAGCAGGGACCACATGGTTCTCCACGAATACGTCAACGCCGCCGGAATCACATAAAAGGAGAGACCTA
CGAGGTACCGAGCTCGAATTCACTGGCCGTCGTTTTACAACGTCGTGACTGGGAAAACCCTGGCGTTACC
CAACTTAATCGCCTTGCAGCACATCCCCCTTTCGCCAGCTGGCGTAATAGCGAAGAGGCCCGCACCGATC
GCCCTTCCCAACAGTTGCGCAGCCTGAATGGCGAATGGCGCCTGATGCGGTATTTTCTCCTTACGCATCT
GTGCGGTATTTCACACCGCATATGGTGCACTCTCAGTACAATCTGCTCTGATGCCGCATAGTTAAGCCAG
CCCCGACACCCGCCAACACCCGCTGACGCGCCCTGACGGGCTTGTCTGCTCCCGGCATCCGCTTACAGAC
AAGCTGTGACCTTCTCCGGGAGCTGCATGTGTCAGAGGTTTTCACCGTCATCACCGAAACGCGCGAGACA
AAAGGGCCTCGTGATACGCCTATTTTTATAGGTTAATGTCATGAGCGGCGTTGTGACAATTTACCGAACA
ACTCCGCGGCCGGGAAGCCGATCTCGGCTTGAACGAATTGTTAGGTGGCGGTACTTGGGTCGATATCAAA
GTGCATCACTTCTTCCCGTATGCCCAACTTTGTATAGAGAGCCACTGCGGGATCGTCACCGTAATCTGCT
TGCACGTAGATCACATAAGCACCAAGCGCGTTGGCCTCATGCTTGAGGAGATTGATGAGCGCGGTGGCAA
TGCCCTGCCTCCGGTGCTCGCCGGAGACTGCGAGATCATAGATATAGATCTCACTACGCGGCTGCTCAAA
CCTGGGCAGAACGTAAGCCGCGAGAGCGCCAACAACCGCTTCTTGGTCGAAGGCAGCAAGCGCGATGAAT
GTCTTACTACGGAGCAAGTTCCCGAGGTAATCGGAGTCCGGCTGATGTTGGGAGTAGGTGGCTACGTCG
