>Addgene plasmid #54431 | LI C-D 11GFP | addgene partial sequence | sequence record 99615 | M13-F20 5'-TGTAAAACGACGGCCAGT-3'
TTCGTGCACACAGCCCAGCTTGGAGCGAACGACCTACACCGAACTGAGATACCTACAGCGTGAGCTATGA
GAAAGCGCCACGCTTCCCGAAGGGAGAAAGGCGGACAGGTATCCGGTAAGCGGCAGGGTCGGAACAGGAG
AGCGCACGAGGGAGCTTCCAGGGGGAAACGCCTGGTATCTTTATAGTCCTGTCGGGTTTCGCCACCTCTG
ACTTGAGCGTCGATTTTTGTGATGCTCGTCAGGGGGGCGGAGCCTATGGAAAAACGCCAGCAACGCGGCC
TTTTTACGGTTCCTGGCCTTTTGCTGGCCTTTTGCTCACATGTTCTTTCCTGCGTTATCCCCTGATTCTG
TGGATAACCGTATTACCGCCTTTGAGTGAGCTGATACCGCTCGCCGCAGCCGAACGACCGAGCGCAGCGA
GTCAGTGAGCGAGGAAGCGGAAGAGCGCCCAATACGCAAACCGCCTCTCCCCGCGCGTTGGCCGATTCAT
TAATGCAGCTGGCACGACAGGTTTCCCGACTGGAAAGCGGGCAGTGAGCGCAACGCAATTAATGTGAGTT
AGCTCACTCATTAGGCACCCCAGGCTTTACACTTTATGCTTCCGGCTCGTATGTTGTGTGGAATTGTGAG
CGGATAACAATTTCACACAGGAAACAGCTATGACCATGATTACGCCAAGCTTGCATGCAGGCCTCTGCAG
TCGACGGGCCCGGGATCCGATATCTAGATGCATTCGTAGGTCTCTCCTTTTATGTGATTCCGGCGGCGTT
GACGTATTCGTGGAGAACCATGTGGTCCCTGCTGCCGCCGCCGCTGCCGCCCGTCGCCCCTTGTCATCGT
CGT
