>Addgene plasmid #54431 | LI C-D 11GFP | addgene partial sequence | sequence record 99616 | M13-Rev 5'-CAGGAAACAGCTATGACC-3'
GCCTCTGCAGTCGACGGGCCCGGGATCCGATATCTAGATGCATTCGTAGGTCTCTCCTTTTATGTGATTC
CGGCGGCGTTGACGTATTCGTGGAGAACCATGTGGTCCCTGCTGCCGCCGCCGCTGCCGCCGTCGCCCTT
GTCATCGTCGTCCTTGTAGTCCATGGTGTGAGACCATCGAGGTACCGAGCTCGAATTCACTGGCCGTCGT
TTTACAACGTCGTGACTGGGAAAACCCTGGCGTTACCCAACTTAATCGCCTTGCAGCACATCCCCCTTTC
GCCAGCTGGCGTAATAGCGAAGAGGCCCGCACCGATCGCCCTTCCCAACAGTTGCGCAGCCTGAATGGCG
AATGGCGCCTGATGCGGTATTTTCTCCTTACGCATCTGTGCGGTATTTCACACCGCATATGGTGCACTCT
CAGTACAATCTGCTCTGATGCCGCATAGTTAAGCCAGCCCCGACACCCGCCAACACCCGCTGACGCGCCC
TGACGGGCTTGTCTGCTCCCGGCATCCGCTTACAGACAAGCTGTGACCTTCTCCGGGAGCTGCATGTGTC
AGAGGTTTTCACCGTCATCACCGAAACGCGCGAGACAAAAGGGCCTCGTGATACGCCTATTTTTATAGGT
TAATGTCATGAGCGGCGTTGTGACAATTTACCGAACAACTCCGCGGCCGGGAAGCCGATCTCGGCTTGAA
CGAATTGTTAGGTGGCGGTACTTGGGTCGATATCAAAGTGCATCACTTCTTCCCGTATGCCCAACTTTGT
ATAGAGAGCCACTGCGGGATCGTCACCGTAATCTGCTTGCACGTAGATCACATAAGCACCAAGCGCGTTG
GCCTCATGC
